>Addgene plasmid #46062 | pXP812 | depositor full sequence | sequence record 65290 | pXP812 sequence 5998 bps
CATATGAGGCATTTGCAAGAATTACTCGTGAGTAAGGAAAGAGTGAGGAACTATCGCATACCTGCATTTA
AAGATGCCGATTTGGGCGCGAATCCTTTATTTTGGCTTCACCCTCATACTATTATCAGGGCCAGAAAAAG
GAAGTGTTTCCCTCCTTCTTGAATTGATGTTACCCTCATAAAGCACGTGGCCTCTTATCGAGAAAGAAAT
TACCGTCGCTCGTGATTTGTTTGCAAAAAGAACAAAACTGAAAAAACCCAGACACGCTCGACTTCCTGTC
TTCCTATTGATTGCAGCTTCCAATTTCGTCACACAACAAGGTCCTAGCGACGGCTCACAGGTTTTGTAAC
AAGCAATCGAAGGTTCTGGAATGGCGGGAAAGGGTTTAGTACCACATGCTATGATGCCCACTGTGATCTC
CAGAGCAAAGTTCGTTCGATCGTACTGTTACTCTCTCTCTTTCAAACAGAATTGTCCGAATCGTGTGACA
ACAACAGCCTGTTCTCACACACTCTTTTCTTCTAACCAAGGGGGTGGTTTAGTTTAGTAGAACCTCGTGA
AACTTACATTTACATATATATAAACTTGCATAAATTGGTCAATGCAAGAAATACATATTTGGTCTTTTCT
AATTCGTAGTTTTTCAAGTTCTTAGATGCTTTCTTTTTCTCTTTTTTACAGATCATCAAGGAAGTAATTA
TCTACTTTTTACAACAAATATACTAGTCTCGAGTCATGTAATTAGTTATGTCACGCTTACATTCACGCCC
TCCCCCCACATCCGCTCTAACCGAAAAGGAAGGAGTTAGACAACCTGAAGTCTAGGTCCCTATTTATTTT
TTTATAGTTATGTTAGTATTAAGAACGTTATTTATATTTCAAATTTTTCTTTTTTTTCTGTACAGACGCG
TGTACGCATGTAACATTATACTGAAAACCTTGCTTGAGAAGGTTTTGGGACGCTCGAAGGCTTTAATTTG
CGGCCAAGCTTGCATGCCTGCAGGTCGACTCTAGAGGATCCCCGGGATAACTTCGTATAGCATACATTAT
ACGAAGTTATCAGGGTCCATAAAGCTTTTCAATTCATCTTTTTTTTTTTTGTTCTTTTTTTTGATTCCGG
TTTCTTTGAAATTTTTTTGATTCGGTAATCTCCGAGCAGAAGGAAGAACGAAGGAAGGAGCACAGACTTA
GATTGGTATATATACGCATATGTGGTGTTGAAGAAACATGAAATTGCCCAGTATTCTTAACCCAACTGCA
CAGAACAAAAACCTGCAGGAAACGAAGATAAATCATGTCGAAAGCTACATATAAGGAACGTGCTGCTACT
CATCCTAGTCCTGTTGCTGCCAAGCTATTTAATATCATGCACGAAAAGCAAACAAACTTGTGTGCTTCAT
TGGATGTTCGTACCACCAAGGAATTACTGGAGTTAGTTGAAGCATTAGGTCCCAAAATTTGTTTACTAAA
AACACATGTGGATATCTTGACTGATTTTTCCATGGAGGGCACAGTTAAGCCGCTAAAGGCATTATCCGCC
AAGTACAATTTTTTACTCTTCGAAGACAGAAAATTTGCTGACATTGGTAATACAGTCAAATTGCAGTACT
CTGCGGGTGTATACAGAATAGCAGAATGGGCAGACATTACGAATGCACACGGTGTGGTGGGCCCAGGTAT
TGTTAGCGGTTTGAAGCAGGCGGCGGAAGAAGTAACAAAGGAACCTAGAGGCCTTTTGATGTTAGCAGAA
TTGTCATGCAAGGGCTCCCTAGCTACTGGAGAATATACTAAGGGTACTGTTGACATTGCGAAGAGCGACA
AAGATTTTGTTATCGGCTTTATTGCTCAAAGAGACATGGGTGGAAGAGATGAAGGTTACGATTGGTTGAT
TATGACACCCGGTGTGGGTTTAGATGACAAGGGAGACGCATTGGGTCAACAGTATAGAACCGTGGATGAT
GTGGTCTCTACAGGATCTGACATTATTATTGTTGGAAGAGGACTATTTGCAAAGGGAAGGGATGCTAAGG
TAGAGGGTGAACGTTACAGAAAAGCAGGCTGGGAAGCATATTTGAGAAGATGCGGCCAGCAAAACTAAAA
AACTGTATTATAAGTAAATGCATGTATACTAAACTCACAAATTAGAGCTTCAATTTAATTATATCAGTTA
TTACCCATAACTTCGTATAGCATACATTATACGAAGTTATCCCGGGTACCGAGCTCGAATTCAACGAAGC
ATCTGTGCTTCATTTTGTAGAACAAAAATGCAACGCGAGAGCGCTAATTTTTCAAACAAAGAATCTGAGC
TGCATTTTTACAGAACAGAAATGCAACGCGAAAGCGCTATTTTACCAACGAAGAATCTGTGCTTCATTTT
TGTAAAACAAAAATGCAACGCGAGAGCGCTAATTTTTCAAACAAAGAATCTGAGCTGCATTTTTACAGAA
CAGAAATGCAACGCGAGAGCGCTATTTTACCAACAAAGAATCTATACTTCTTTTTTGTTCTACAAAAATG
CATCCCGAGAGCGCTATTTTTCTAACAAAGCATCTTAGATTACTTTTTTTCTCCTTTGTGCGCTCTATAA
TGCAGTCTCTTGATAACTTTTTGCACTGTAGGTCCGTTAAGGTTAGAAGAAGGCTACTTTGGTGTCTATT
TTCTCTTCCATAAAAAAAGCCTGACTCCACTTCCCGCGTTTACTGATTACTAGCGAAGCTGCGGGTGCAT
TTTTTCAAGATAAAGGCATCCCCGATTATATTCTATACCGATGTGGATTGCGCATACTTTGTGAACAGAA
AGTGATAGCGTTGATGATTCTTCATTGGTCAGAAAATTATGAACGGTTTCTTCTATTTTGTCTCTATATA
CTACGTATAGGAAATGTTTACATTTTCGTATTGTTTTCGATTCACTCTATGAATAGTTCTTACTACAATT
TTTTTGTCTAAAGAGTAATACTAGAGATAAACATAAAAAATGTAGAGGTCGAGTTTAGATGCAAGTTCAA
GGAGCGAAAGGTGGATGGGTAGGTTATATAGGGATATAGCACAGAGATATATAGCAAAGAGATACTTTTG
AGCAATGTTTGTGGAAGCGGTATTCGCAATATTTTAGTAGCTCGTTACAGTCCGGTGCGTTTTTGGTTTT
TTGAAAGTGCGTCTTCAGAGCGCTTTTGGTTTTCAAAAGCGCTCTGAAGTTCCTATACTTTCTAGAGAAT
AGGAACTTCGGAATAGGAACTTCAAAGCGTTTCCGAAAACGAGCGCTTCCGAAAATGCAACGCGAGCTGC
GCACATACAGCTCACTGTTCACGTCGCACCTATATCTGCGTGTTGCCTGTATATATATATACATGAGAAG
AACGGCATAGTGCGTGTTTATGCTTAAATGCGTACTTATATGCGTCTATTTATGTAGGATGAAAGGTAGT
CTAGTACCTCCTGTGATATTATCCCATTCCATGCGGGGTATCGTATGCTTCCTTCAGCACTACCCTTTAG
CTGTTCTATATGCTGCCACTCCTCAATTGGATTAGTCTCATCCTTCAATGCTATCATTTCCTTTGATATT
GGATCATACGAATTCGTAATCATGGTCATAGCTGTTTCCTGTGTGAAATTGTTATCCGCTCACAATTCCA
CACAACATACGAGCCGGAAGCATAAAGTGTAAAGCCTGGGGTGCCTAATGAGTGAGCTAACTCACATTAA
TTGCGTTGCGCTCACTGCCCGCTTTCCAGTCGGGAAACCTGTCGTGCCAGCTGCATTAATGAATCGGCCA
ACGCGCGGGGAGAGGCGGTTTGCGTATTGGGCGCTCTTCCGCTTCCTCGCTCACTGACTCGCTGCGCTCG
GTCGTTCGGCTGCGGCGAGCGGTATCAGCTCACTCAAAGGCGGTAATACGGTTATCCACAGAATCAGGGG
ATAACGCAGGAAAGAACATGTGAGCAAAAGGCCAGCAAAAGGCCAGGAACCGTAAAAAGGCCGCGTTGCT
GGCGTTTTTCCATAGGCTCCGCCCCCCTGACGAGCATCACAAAAATCGACGCTCAAGTCAGAGGTGGCGA
AACCCGACAGGACTATAAAGATACCAGGCGTTTCCCCCTGGAAGCTCCCTCGTGCGCTCTCCTGTTCCGA
CCCTGCCGCTTACCGGATACCTGTCCGCCTTTCTCCCTTCGGGAAGCGTGGCGCTTTCTCATAGCTCACG
CTGTAGGTATCTCAGTTCGGTGTAGGTCGTTCGCTCCAAGCTGGGCTGTGTGCACGAACCCCCCGTTCAG
CCCGACCGCTGCGCCTTATCCGGTAACTATCGTCTTGAGTCCAACCCGGTAAGACACGACTTATCGCCAC
TGGCAGCAGCCACTGGTAACAGGATTAGCAGAGCGAGGTATGTAGGCGGTGCTACAGAGTTCTTGAAGTG
GTGGCCTAACTACGGCTACACTAGAAGGACAGTATTTGGTATCTGCGCTCTGCTGAAGCCAGTTACCTTC
GGAAAAAGAGTTGGTAGCTCTTGATCCGGCAAACAAACCACCGCTGGTAGCGGTGGTTTTTTTGTTTGCA
AGCAGCAGATTACGCGCAGAAAAAAAGGATCTCAAGAAGATCCTTTGATCTTTTCTACGGGGTCTGACGC
TCAGTGGAACGAAAACTCACGTTAAGGGATTTTGGTCATGAGATTATCAAAAAGGATCTTCACCTAGATC
CTTTTAAATTAAAAATGAAGTTTTAAATCAATCTAAAGTATATATGAGTAAACTTGGTCTGACAGTTACC
AATGCTTAATCAGTGAGGCACCTATCTCAGCGATCTGTCTATTTCGTTCATCCATAGTTGCCTGACTCCC
CGTCGTGTAGATAACTACGATACGGGAGGGCTTACCATCTGGCCCCAGTGCTGCAATGATACCGCGAGAC
CCACGCTCACCGGCTCCAGATTTATCAGCAATAAACCAGCCAGCCGGAAGGGCCGAGCGCAGAAGTGGTC
CTGCAACTTTATCCGCCTCCATCCAGTCTATTAATTGTTGCCGGGAAGCTAGAGTAAGTAGTTCGCCAGT
TAATAGTTTGCGCAACGTTGTTGCCATTGCTACAGGCATCGTGGTGTCACGCTCGTCGTTTGGTATGGCT
TCATTCAGCTCCGGTTCCCAACGATCAAGGCGAGTTACATGATCCCCCATGTTGTGCAAAAAAGCGGTTA
GCTCCTTCGGTCCTCCGATCGTTGTCAGAAGTAAGTTGGCCGCAGTGTTATCACTCATGGTTATGGCAGC
ACTGCATAATTCTCTTACTGTCATGCCATCCGTAAGATGCTTTTCTGTGACTGGTGAGTACTCAACCAAG
TCATTCTGAGAATAGTGTATGCGGCGACCGAGTTGCTCTTGCCCGGCGTCAATACGGGATAATACCGCGC
CACATAGCAGAACTTTAAAAGTGCTCATCATTGGAAAACGTTCTTCGGGGCGAAAACTCTCAAGGATCTT
ACCGCTGTTGAGATCCAGTTCGATGTAACCCACTCGTGCACCCAACTGATCTTCAGCATCTTTTACTTTC
ACCAGCGTTTCTGGGTGAGCAAAAACAGGAAGGCAAAATGCCGCAAAAAAGGGAATAAGGGCGACACGGA
AATGTTGAATACTCATACTCTTCCTTTTTCAATATTATTGAAGCATTTATCAGGGTTATTGTCTCATGAG
CGGATACATATTTGAATGTATTTAGAAAAATAAACAAATAGGGGTTCCGCGCACATTTCCCCGAAAAGTG
CCACCTGACGTCTAAGAAACCATTATTATCATGACATTAACCTATAAAAATAGGCGTATCACGAGGCCCT
TTCGTCTCGCGCGTTTCGGTGATGACGGTGAAAACCTCTGACACATGCAGCTCCCGGAGACGGTCACAGC
TTGTCTGTAAGCGGATGCCGGGAGCAGACAAGCCCGTCAGGGCGCGTCAGCGGGTGTTGGCGGGTGTCGG
GGCTGGCTTAACTATGCGGCATCAGAGCAGATTGTACTGAGAGTGCAC
Features (pLannotate 1.2.2; 17 found; start..end, strand, type, name):
    734..981     +  terminator     CYC1 terminator: S. cerevisiae CYC1; transcription terminator for CYC1
    986..1026    -  misc_feature   MCS (fragment): pUC18/19 multiple cloning site
   1027..1060    +  protein_bind   loxP: Cre-mediated recombination occurs in the 8-bp core sequence (GCATACAT). Cre recombinase
   1078..1294    +  promoter       URA3 promoter: S. cerevisiae URA3
   1295..2098    +  CDS            URA3: orotidine-5'-phosphate decarboxylase, required for uracil biosynthesis; S. cerevisiae URA3; yeast auxotrophic marker, counterselectable with 5-fluoroorotic acid (5-FOA)
   2177..2210    +  protein_bind   loxP: Cre-mediated recombination occurs in the 8-bp core sequence (GCATACAT). Cre recombinase
   2211..2232    -  misc_feature   MCS (fragment): pUC18/19 multiple cloning site
   2233..3575    -  rep_origin     2μ ori: yeast 2μ plasmid origin of replication
   3619..3635    -  protein_bind   lac operator: The lac repressor binds to the lac operator to inhibit transcription in E. coli. This inhibition can be relieved by adding lactose or isopropyl-β-D-thiogalactopyranoside (IPTG). lac repressor encoded by lacI
   3643..3673    -  promoter       lac promoter: promoter for the E. coli lac operon
   3688..3709    -  protein_bind   CAP binding site: CAP binding activates transcription in the presence of cAMP. E. coli catabolite activator protein
   3722..3814    -  CDS            lacI (fragment): lac repressor; lacI; The lac repressor binds to the lac operator to inhibit transcription in E. coli. This inhibition can be relieved by adding lactose or isopropyl-β-D-thiogalactopyranoside (IPTG).
   3997..4585    -  rep_origin     ori: high-copy-number ColE1/pMB1/pBR322/pUC origin of replication
   4756..5616    -  CDS            AmpR: β-lactamase; bla; confers resistance to ampicillin, carbenicillin, and related antibiotics
   5617..5721    -  promoter       AmpR promoter: bla
   5816..5851    +  CDS            rop (fragment): Rop protein, which maintains plasmids at low copy number; rop
   5953..6       +  misc_feature   bom (fragment) (across the origin): basis of mobility region from pBR322
