[The description below was written by a language model from this plasmid's Addgene catalogue record and pLannotate feature annotations shown in this document.]
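Description:
pXP812 is an empty yeast expression backbone built on pUC18, designed as an E. coli–Saccharomyces cerevisiae shuttle vector and belonging to a vector set developed for systematic metabolic engineering in yeast. In bacteria it replicates from the high-copy ColE1/pUC-type origin and is selected through the β-lactamase (AmpR) gene under its native promoter. Leftover pUC elements (lac promoter, lac operator, CAP binding site, and short lacI, rop and bom fragments) are also detected but serve no evident purpose in the yeast application. In yeast, the 2μ origin supports episomal, multicopy maintenance.

Selection in yeast relies on URA3, expressed from its own promoter, which complements uracil auxotrophy and can be counterselected with 5-fluoroorotic acid. The marker is flanked by two directly oriented loxP sites, so Cre recombinase can excise it, allowing the same marker to be reused in successive rounds of strain engineering. The expression cassette is recorded as using the PGK1 promoter, a strong glycolytic yeast promoter. The feature table does not annotate it, but an unannotated stretch lies upstream of the CYC1 transcription terminator, where the promoter and cloning site would be expected. No insert is present; a gene of interest would be placed between promoter and terminator for expression in S. cerevisiae. The record notes that quality-control sequencing found a few discrepancies from the depositor's full sequence, which are not thought to affect function.
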