Addgene plasmid #46062: pXP812
Purpose: (Empty Backbone)
Depositing lab: Nancy DaSilva. Depositing organization: University of California, Irvine. Publication: Development and characterization of a vector set with regulated promoters for systematic metabolic engineering in Saccharomyces cerevisiae. Shen MW, Fang F, Sandmeyer S, Da Silva NA. Yeast. 2012 Dec;29(12):495-503. doi: 10.1002/yea.2930. Epub 2012 Nov 19. PubMed 23166051.
Backbone
  Vector backbone: pUC18
  Vector type: Yeast Expression
  Promoter: PGK1
  Selectable markers: URA3
Growth in bacteria
  Bacterial resistance: Ampicillin, 100 μg/mL
  Growth temperature: 37°C
  Growth strain: XL1 Blue
  Copy number: High Copy
Terms and licenses: Academic/Nonprofit Terms; Industry Terms: Not Available to Industry
Depositor comments: Addgene's quality control sequencing has identified a few discrepancies compared to the depositor's full sequence; these differences are not thought to affect plasmid function.
How to cite: pXP812 was a gift from Nancy DaSilva (Addgene plasmid # 46062 ; http://n2t.net/addgene:46062 ; RRID:Addgene_46062)
