>Addgene plasmid #46062 | pXP812 | addgene partial sequence | sequence record 66329 | URA3-F 5'-GAGAAGATGCGGCCAGCAAAA-3'
TATAAGTAAATGCATGTATACTAAACTCACAAATTAGAGCTTCAATTTAATTATATCAGTTATTACCCAT
AACTTCGTATAGCATACATTATACGAAGTTATCCCGGGTACCGAGCTCGAATTCAACGAAGCATCTGTGC
TTCATTTTGTAGAACAAAAATGCAACGCGAGAGCGCTAATTTTTCAAACAAAGAATCTGAGCTGCATTTT
TACAGAACAGAAATGCAACGCGAAAGCGCTATTTTACCAACGAAGAATCTGTGCTTCATTTTTGTAAAAC
AAAAATGCAACGCGAGAGCGCTAATTTTTCAAACAAAGAATCTGAGCTGCATTTTTACAGAACAGAAATG
CAACGCGAGAGCGCTATTTTACCAACAAAGAATCTATACTTCTTTTTTGTTCTACAAAAATGCATCCCGA
GAGCGCTATTTTTCTAACAAAGCATCTTAGATTACTTTTTTTCTCCTTTGTGCGCTCTATAATGCAGTCT
CTTGATAACTTTTTGCACTGTAGGTCCGTTAAGGTTAGAAGAAGGCTACTTTGGTGTCTATTTTCTCTTC
CATAAAAAAAGCCTGACTCCACTTCCCGCGTTTACTGATTACTAGCGAAGCTGCGGGTGCATTTTTTCAA
GATAAAGGCATCCCCGATTATATTCTATACCGATGTGGATTGCGCATACTTTGTGAACAGAAAGTGATAG
CGTTGATGATTCTTCATTGGTCAGAAAATTATGAACGGTTTCTTCTATTTTGTCTCTATATACTACGTAT
AGGAAATGTTTACATTTTCGTATTGTTTTCGATTCACTCTATGAATAGTTCTTACTACAATTTTTTTGTC
TAAAGAGTAATACTAGAGATAA
