>Addgene plasmid #46062 | pXP812 | addgene partial sequence | sequence record 66330 | CYC1 5'-GCGTGAATGTAAGCGTGAC-3'
TGACTCGAGACTAGTATATTTGTTGTAAAAAGTAGATAATTACTTCCTTGATGATCTGTAAAAAAGAGAA
AAAGAAAGCATCTAAGAACTTGAAAAACTACGAATTAGAAAAGACCAAATATGTATTTCTTGCATTGACC
AATTTATGCAAGTTTATATATATGTAAATGTAAGTTTCACGAGGTTCTACTAAACTAAACCACCCCCTTG
GTTAGAAGAAAAGAGTGTGTGAGAACAGGCTGTTGTTGTCACACGATTCGGACAATTCTGTTTGAAAGAG
AGAGAGTAACAGTACGATCGAACGAACTTTGCTCTGGAGATCACAGTGGGCATCATAGCATGTGGTACTA
AACCCTTTCCCGCCATTCCAGAACCTTCGATTGCTTGTTACAAAACCTGTGAGCCGTCGCTAGGACCTTG
TTGTGTGACGAAATTGGAAGCTGCAATCAATAGGAAGACAGGAAGTCGAGCGTGTCTGGGTTTTTTCAGT
TTTGTTCTTTTTGCAAACAAATCACGAGCGACGGTAATTTCTTTCTCGATAAGAGGCCACGTGCTTTATG
AGGGTAACATCAATTCAAGAAGGAGGGAAACACTTCCTTTTTCTGGCCCTGATAATAGTATGAGGGTGAA
GCCAAAATAAAGGATTCGCGCCCAAATCGGCATCTTTAAATGCAGGTATGCGATAGTTCCTCACTCTTTC
CTTACTCACGAGTAATTCTTGCAAATGCCTCATATGCCTGGTGCACTCTCAGTACAATCTGCTCTGATGC
CGCATAGTTAAGCCAGCCCCGACACCCGCCAACACCCGCTGACGCGCCCTGACGGGCTTGTCTGCTCCCG
GCATCCGCTTACAGACAAGCTGTGACCGTCTCCGGGAGCTGCATGTGTCAGAGGTTTTCACCGTCATCAC
CGAAACGCGCGAGACGA
